Addgene plasmid #35093: pPGK-GZF3-DD
Depositing lab: David Segal. Depositing organization: University of California, Davis. Publication: The generation of zinc finger proteins by modular assembly. Bhakta MS, Segal DJ. Methods Mol Biol. 2010;649:3-30. 10.1007/978-1-60761-753-2_1 PubMed 20680825.
Backbone
  Vector backbone: pPGK
  Backbone size w/o insert (bp): 4500
  Vector type: Mammalian Expression
Growth in bacteria
  Bacterial resistance: Ampicillin, 100 μg/mL
  Growth temperature: 37°C
  Growth strain: DH5alpha
  Copy number: High Copy
Gene/Insert
  Gene/Insert name: ZFN GZF3-Fok(DD)
  Species: synthetic
  Insert size (bp): 1000
  Mutation: contains the "DD" obligate heterodimer variant
  Promoter: PGK
  Tag / fusion protein: HA (N terminal on insert); SV40 NLS (N terminal on insert)
  Cloning method: Restriction Enzyme; 5′ cloning site XhoI (not destroyed); 3′ cloning site AgeI (not destroyed)
  Sequencing primers: 5′ HAtag-f: ATGTACCCATACGATGTCCCAGACTACG; 3′ FokLinkSeq-r: TCTATCCTGAGTGGAATTTCTGGC
Terms and licenses: Academic/Nonprofit Terms; Industry Terms: Not Available to Industry
Depositor comments: Originally described in Szczepek, M., Brondani, V., Büchel, J., Serrano, L., Segal, D.J. and Cathomen, T. (2007) Structure-based redesign of the dimerization interface reduces the toxicity of zinc finger nucleases. Nat. Biotechnol., 25:786-793.
How to cite: pPGK-GZF3-DD was a gift from David Segal (Addgene plasmid # 35093 ; http://n2t.net/addgene:35093 ; RRID:Addgene_35093)
