[The description below was written by a language model from this plasmid's Addgene catalogue record and pLannotate feature annotations shown in this document.]
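Description:
pPGK-GZF3-DD is a mammalian expression plasmid of about 5.5 kb, built on the pPGK backbone, that encodes one subunit of a synthetic zinc finger nuclease (ZFN). It is maintained in E. coli as a high-copy plasmid through a ColE1/pUC-type origin and selected with ampicillin via the β-lactamase gene. The annotated sequence also shows an M13 phage origin and scattered remnants of cloning-vector ancestry (lacZα, lacI, rop and bom fragments, and a lac promoter/operator), which have no evident role in the construct's function. An SV40 enhancer/early promoter lies downstream of the expression cassette. No mammalian selection marker is annotated or recorded.

The payload is driven by the human PGK1 promoter, followed by a short CMV intron A fragment and an SP6 promoter, the latter potentially allowing in vitro transcription. The roughly 1 kb open reading frame carries an N-terminal HA epitope tag and SV40 nuclear localization signal, then the GZF3 zinc finger DNA-binding array, which the automated annotation picks up only as a partial match to a human zinc finger protein. This is fused to the FokI nonspecific cleavage domain, and the cassette ends in an SV40 polyadenylation signal. A short hit labelled as an IgH signal sequence near the start of the coding region is probably an annotation artefact. Because FokI must dimerize to cut, ZFNs act in pairs. This plasmid carries the "DD" variant of the dimerization interface, an obligate heterodimer design that disfavours homodimer formation and was developed to reduce ZFN toxicity. It is therefore meant to be co-expressed with a ZFN bearing the complementary interface variant, for targeted DNA cleavage and genome editing studies in mammalian cells. XhoI and AgeI sites flanking the insert remain intact, so the zinc finger module could be exchanged.
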