Features (pLannotate 1.2.2; 20 found; start..end, strand, type, name):
      9..515     +  promoter       hPGK promoter: human phosphoglycerate kinase 1 promoter
    570..612     +  intron         CMV intron (fragment): modified intron A from human cytomegalovirus
    664..682     +  promoter       SP6 promoter: promoter for bacteriophage SP6 RNA polymerase
    686..723     +  CDS            IgH signal sequence (fragment): signal sequence from the mouse immunoglobulin heavy chain variable region
    776..934     +  CDS            ZNF48 (fragment): ZNF48_HUMAN - Also known as ZNF553. Experimental evidence at protein level: Swiss-Prot protein existence level 1. May be involved in transcriptional regulation. From Homo sapiens (Human).
   1121..1705    +  CDS            FokI cleavage domain: nonspecific DNA cleavage domain of the FokI endonuclease (Li et al., 1992) must dimerize to be catalytically active
   1717..1734    +  misc_feature   MCS (fragment): pUC18/19 multiple cloning site
   1755..1889    +  polyA_signal   SV40 poly(A) signal: SV40 polyadenylation signal
   2003..2300    +  promoter       SV40 promoter: SV40 enhancer and early promoter
   2338..2492    +  CDS            lacZα (fragment): LacZα fragment of β-galactosidase; lacZ fragment
   2498..2549    -  misc_feature   bom (fragment): basis of mobility region from pBR322
   2568..2948    +  rep_origin     M13 ori (sequence partly withheld): M13 bacteriophage origin of replication; arrow indicates direction of (+) strand synthesis
   3210..3249    -  CDS            rop (fragment): Rop protein, which maintains plasmids at low copy number; rop
   3355..3459    +  promoter       AmpR promoter: bla
   3460..4321    +  CDS            AmpR (fragment): β-lactamase; bla; confers resistance to ampicillin, carbenicillin, and related antibiotics
   4495..5080    +  rep_origin     ori: high-copy-number ColE1/pMB1/pBR322/pUC origin of replication
   5263..5355    +  CDS            lacI (fragment): lac repressor; lacI; The lac repressor binds to the lac operator to inhibit transcription in E. coli. This inhibition can be relieved by adding lactose or isopropyl-β-D-thiogalactopyranoside (IPTG).
   5368..5389    +  protein_bind   CAP binding site: CAP binding activates transcription in the presence of cAMP. E. coli catabolite activator protein
   5404..5434    +  promoter       lac promoter: promoter for the E. coli lac operon
   5442..5458    +  protein_bind   lac operator: The lac repressor binds to the lac operator to inhibit transcription in E. coli. This inhibition can be relieved by adding lactose or isopropyl-β-D-thiogalactopyranoside (IPTG). lac repressor encoded by lacI
>Addgene plasmid #35093 | pPGK-GZF3-DD | depositor full sequence | sequence record 46773 | From Depositor
TCGAGCTCTTGGGGTTGCGCCTTTTCCAAGGCAGCCCTGGGTTTGCGCAGGGACGCGGCTGCTCTGGGCG
TGGTTCCGGGAAACGCAGCGGCGCCGACCCTGGGTCTCGCACATTCTTCACGTCCGTTCGCAGCGTCACC
CGGATCTTCGCCGCTACCCTTGTGGGCCCCCCGGCGACGCTTCCTGCTCCGCCCCTAAGTCGGGAAGGTT
CCTTGCGGTTCGCGGCGTGCCGGACGTGACAAACGGAAGCCGCACGTCTCACTAGTACCCTCGCAGACGG
ACAGCGCCAGGGAGCAATGGCAGCGCGCCGACCGCGATGGGCTGTGGCCAATAGCGGCTGCTCAGCGGGG
CGCGCCGAGAGCAGCGGCCGGGAAGGGGCGGTGCGGGAGGCGGGGTGTGGGGCGGTAGTGTGGGCCCTGT
TCCTGCCCGCGCGGTGTTCCGCATTCTGCAAGCCTCCGGAGCGCACGTCGGCAGTCGGCTCCCTCGTTGA
CCGAATCACCGACCTCTCTCCCCAGGGCCGCGGCCGGGAACGGTGCATTGGAACGCGGATTCCCCGTGCC
AAGAGTGACGTAAGTACCGCCTATAGAGTCTATGGCCCACCCCCTTGGCTTCGTTAGAACGCGGCTACAA
TTAATACATAACCTTATGTATCATACACATACGATTTAGGTGACACTATAGAATAACATCCACTTTGCCT
TTCTCTCCACAGGTGTCCACTCCCAGGTCCAACTGCACCTCGGTTCTATCGATTGACATGTACCCATACG
ATGTCCCAGACTACGCGAATTCCCCGGGGATCCCAGGCATGGGGCCCAAAAAGAAACGCAAAGTTGGGCG
CCTCGAGCCCGGGGAGAAGCCCTATGCTTGTCCGGAATGTGGTAAGTCCTTCAGCGACAGCGGGAACCTG
CGCGTCCACCAGCGTACCCACACGGGTGAAAAACCGTATAAATGCCCAGAGTGCGGCAAATCTTTTAGCA
CCAGCGGCAACCTGGTGCGCCATCAACGCACTCATACTGGCGAGAAGCCATACAAATGTCCAGAATGTGG
CAAGTCTTTCTCCCGCAGCGATCACCTGGCCGAACACCAACGTACTCACACCGGTGCGGCCGCCCGCGCC
CTAGTCAAAAGTGAACTGGAGGAGAAGAAATCTGAACTTCGTCATAAATTGAAATATGTGCCTCATGAAT
ATATTGAATTAATTGAAATTGCCAGAAATTCCACTCAGGATAGAATTCTTGAAATGAAGGTAATGGAATT
TTTTATGAAAGTTTATGGATATAGAGGTAAACATTTGGGTGGATCAAGGAAACCGGACGGAGCAATTTAT
ACTGTCGGATCTCCTATTGATTACGGTGTGATCGTGGATACTAAAGCTTATAGCGGAGGTTATAATCTGC
CAATTGGCCAAGCAGATGAAATGCAAGATTATGTCGAAGAAAATCAAACACGAAACAAACATATCAACCC
TAATGAATGGTGGAAAGTCTATCCATCTTCTGTAACGGAATTTAAGTTTTTATTTGTGAGTGGTCACTTT
AAAGGAAACTACAAAGCTCAGCTTACACGATTAAATCATATCACTAATTGTAATGGAGCTGTTCTTAGTG
TAGAAGAGCTTTTAATTGGTGGAGAAATGATTAAAGCCGGCACATTAACCTTAGAGGAAGTGAGACGGAA
ATTTAATAACGGCGAGATAAACTTTTAATTAACTAATCTAGAGTCGACCTGCAGAAGCTTGGCCGCCATG
GCCCAACTTGTTTATTGCAGCTTATAATGGTTACAAATAAAGCAATAGCATCACAAATTTCACAAATAAA
GCATTTTTTTCACTGCATTCTAGTTGTGGTTTGTCCAAACTCATCAATGTATCTTATCATGTCTGGATCG
ATCGGGAATTAATTCGGCGCAGCACCATGGCCTGAAATAACCTCTGAAAGAGGAACTTGGTTAGGTACCT
TCTGAGGCGGAAAGAACCAGCTGTGGAATGTGTGTCAGTTAGGGTGTGGAAAGTCCCCAGGCTCCCCAGC
AGGCAGAAGTATGCAAAGCATGCATCTCAATTAGTCAGCAACCAGGTGTGGAAAGTCCCCAGGCTCCCCA
GCAGGCAGAAGTATGCAAAGCATGCATCTCAATTAGTCAGCAACCATAGTCCCGCCCCTAACTCCGCCCA
TCCCGCCCCTAACTCCGCCCAGTTCCGCCCATTCTCCGCCCCATGGCTGACTAATTTTTTTTATTTATGC
AGAGGCCGAGGCCGCCTCGGCCTCTGAGCTATTCCAGAAGTAGTGAGGAGGCTTTTTTGGAGGCCTAGGC
ATTTGCAAAAAGCTGTTAACAGCTTGGCACTGGCCGTCGTTTTACAACGTCGTGACTGGGAAAACCCTGG
CGTTACCCAACTTAATCGCCTTGCAGCACATCCCCCCTTCGCCAGCTGGCGTAATAGCGAAGAGGCCCGC
ACCGATCGCCCTTCCCAACAGTTGCGTAGCCTGAATGGCGAATGGCGCCTGATGCGGTATTTTCTCCTTA
CGCATCTGTGCGGTATTTCACACCGCATA
[142 nt withheld, positions 2550-2691]
C
[141 nt withheld, positions 2693-2833]
CCTTTGACGTTGGAGTCCACGTTCTTT
[37 nt withheld, positions 2861-2897]
ACCCTATCTCGGGCTATTCTTTTGATTTATAAGGGATTTTGCCGATTTCGGCCTATTGGTTAAAAAATGA
GCTGATTTAACAAAAATTTAACGCGAATTTTAACAAAATATTAACGTTTACAATTTTATGGTGCACTCTC
AGTACAATCTGCTCTGATGCCGCATAGTTAAGCCAACTCCGCTATCGCTACGTGACTGGGTCATGGCTGC
GCCCCGACACCCGCCAACACCCGCTGACGCGCCCTGACGGGCTTGTCTGCTCCCGGCATCCGCTTACAGA
CAAGCTGTGACCGTCTCCGGGAGCTGCATGTGTCAGAGGTTTTCACCGTCATCACCGAAACGCGCGAGGC
AGTATTCTTGAAGACGAAAGGGCCTCGTGATACGCCTATTTTTATAGGTTAATGTCATGATAATAATGGT
TTCTTAGACGTCAGGTGGCACTTTTCGGGGAAATGTGCGCGGAACCCCTATTTGTTTATTTTTCTAAATA
CATTCAAATATGTATCCGCTCATGAGACAATAACCCTGATAAATGCTTCAATAATATTGAAAAAGGAAGA
GTATGAGTATTCAACATTTCCGTGTCGCCCTTATTCCCTTTTTTGCGGCATTTTGCCTTCCTGTTTTTGC
TCACCCAGAAACGCTGGTGAAAGTAAAAGATGCTGAAGATCAGTTGGGTGCACGAGTGGGTTACATCGAA
CTGGATCTCAACAGCGGTAAGATCCTTTGAGAGTTTTCGCCCCGAAGAACGTTTTCCAATGATGAGCACT
TTTAAAGTTCTGCTATGTGGCGCGGTATTATCCCGTGATGACGCCGGGCAAGAGCAACTCGGTCGCCGCA
TACACTATTCTCAGAATGACTTGGTTGAGTACTCACCAGTCACAGAAAAGCATCTTACGGATGGCATGAC
AGTAAGAGAATTATGCAGTGCTGCCATAACCATGAGTGATAACACTGCGGCCAACTTACTTCTGACAACG
ATCGGAGGACCGAAGGAGCTAACCGCTTTTTTGCACAACATGGGGGATCATGTAACTCGCCTTGATCGTT
GGGAACCGGAGCTGAATGAAGCCATACCAAACGACGAGCGTGACACCACGATGCCAGCAGCAATGGCAAC
AACGTTGCGCAAACTATTAACTGGCGAACTACTTACTCTAGCTTCCCGGCAACAATTAATAGACTGGATG
GAGGCGGATAAAGTTGCAGGACCACTTCTGCGCTCGGCCCTTCCGGCTGGCTGGTTTATTGCTGATAAAT
CTGGAGCCGGTGAGCGTGGGTCTCGCGGTATCATTGCAGCACTGGGGCCAGATGGTAAGCCCTCCCGTAT
CGTAGTTATCTACACGACGGGGAGTCAGGCAACTATGGATGAACGAAATAGACAGATCGCTGAGATAGGT
GCCTCACTGATTAAGCATTGGTAACTGTCAGACCAAGTTTACTCATATATACTTTAGATTGATTTAAAAC
TTCATTTTTAATTTAAAAGGATCTAGGTGAAGATCCTTTTTGATAATCTCATGACCAAAATCCCTTAACG
TGAGTTTTCGTTCCACTGAGCGTCAGACCCCGTAGAAAAGATCAAAGGATCTTCTTCAGATCCTTTTTTT
CTGCGCGTAATCTGCTGCTTGCAAACAAAAAAACCACCGCTACCAGCGGTGGTTTGTTTGCCGGATCAAG
AGCTACCAACTCTTTTTCCGAAGGTAACTGGCTTCAGCAGAGCGCAGATACCAAATACTGTCCTTCTAGT
GTAGCCGTAGTTAGGCCACCACTTCAAGAACTCTGTAGCACCGCCTACATACCTCGCTCTGCTAATCCTG
TTACCAGTGGCTGCTGCCAGTGGCGATAAGTCGTGTCTTACCGGGTTGGACTCAAGACGATAGTTACCGG
ATAAGGCGCAGCGGTCGGGCTGAACGGGGGGTTCGTGCACACAGCCCAGCTTGGAGCGAACGACCTACAC
CGAACTGAGATACCTACAGCGTGAGCATTGAGAAAGCGCCACGCTTCCCGAAGGGAGAAAGGCGGACAGG
TATCCGGTAAGCGGCAGGGTCGGAACAGGAGAGCGCACGAGGGAGCTTCCAGGGGGAAACGCCTGGTATC
TTTATAGTCCTGTCGGGTTTCGCCACCTCTGACTTGAGCGTCGATTTTTGTGATGCTCGTCAGGGGGGCG
GAGCCTATGGAAAAACGCCAGCAACGCGGCCTTTTTACGGTTCCTGGCCTTTTGCTGGCCTTTTGCTCAC
ATGTTCTTTCCTGCGTTATCCCCTGATTCTGTGGATAACCGTATTACCGCCTTTGAGTGAGCTGATACCG
CTCGCCGCAGCCGAACGACCGAGCGCAGCGAGTCAGTGAGCGAGGAAGCGGAAGAGCGCCCAATACGCAA
ACCGCCTCTCCCCGCGCGTTGGCCGATTCATTAATCCAGCTGGCACGACAGGTTTCCCGACTGGAAAGCG
GGCAGTGAGCGCAACGCAATTAATGTGAGTTACCTCACTCATTAGGCACCCCAGGCTTTACACTTTATGC
TTCCGGCTCGTATGTTGTGTGGAATTGTGAGCGGATAACAATTTCACACAGGAAACAGCTATGACCATGA
TTACGAATTAA
