>Addgene plasmid #35093 | pPGK-GZF3-DD | addgene partial sequence | sequence record 45444 | SV40pA-R 5'-GAAATTTGTGATGCTATTGC-3'
GTTGGGCCATGGCGGCCAAGCTTCTGCAGGTCGACTCTAGATTAGTTAATTAAAAGTTTATCTCGCCGTT
ATTAAATTTCCGTCTCACTTCCTCTAAGGTTAATGTGCCGGCTTTAATCATTTCTCCACCAATTAAAAGC
TCTTCTACACTAAGAACAGCTCCATTACAATTAGTGATATGATTTAATCGTGTAAGCTGAGCTTTGTAGT
TTCCTTTAAAGTGACCACTCACAAATAAAAACTTAAATTCCGTTACAGAAGATGGATAGACTTTCCACCA
TTCATTAGGGTTGATATGTTTGTTTCGTGTTTGATTTTCTTCGACATAATCTTGCATTTCATCTGCTTGG
CCAATTGGCAGATTATAACCTCCGCTATAAGCTTTAGTATCCACGATCACACCGTAATCAATAGGAGATC
CGACAGTATAAATTGCTCCGTCCGGTTTCCTTGATCCACCCAAATGTTTACCTCTATATCCATAAACTTT
CATAAAAAATTCCATTACCTTCATTTCAAGAATTCTATCCTGAGTGGAATTTCTGGCAATTTCAATTAAT
TCAATATATTCATGAGGCACATATTTCAATTTATGACGAAGTTCAGATTTCTTCTCCTCCAGTTCACTTT
TGACTAGGGCGCGGGCGGCCGCACCGGTGTGAGTACGTTGGTGTTCGGCCAGGTGATCGCTGCGGGAGAA
AGACTTGCCACATTCTGGACATTTGTATGGCTTCTCGCCAGTATGAGTGCGTTGATGGCGCACCAGGTTG
CCGCTGGTGCTAAAAGATTTGCCGCACTCTGGGCATTTATACGGTTTTTCACCG
