>Addgene plasmid #35093 | pPGK-GZF3-DD | addgene partial sequence | sequence record 45445 | SP6 5'-ATTTAGGTGACACTATAG-3'
CTCCCAGGTCCAACTGCACCTCGGTTCTATCGATTGACATGTACCCATACGATGTCCCAGACTACGCGAA
TTCCCCGGGGATCCCAGGCATGGGGCCCAAAAAGAAACGCAAAGTTGGGCGCCTCGAGCCCGGGGAGAAG
CCCTATGCTTGTCCGGAATGTGGTAAGTCCTTCAGCGACAGCGGGAACCTGCGCGTCCACCAGCGTACCC
ACACGGGTGAAAAACCGTATAAATGCCCAGAGTGCGGCAAATCTTTTAGCACCAGCGGCAACCTGGTGCG
CCATCAACGCACTCATACTGGCGAGAAGCCATACAAATGTCCAGAATGTGGCAAGTCTTTCTCCCGCAGC
GATCACCTGGCCGAACACCAACGTACTCACACCGGTGCGGCCGCCCGCGCCCTAGTCAAAAGTGAACTGG
AGGAGAAGAAATCTGAACTTCGTCATAAATTGAAATATGTGCCTCATGAATATATTGAATTAATTGAAAT
TGCCAGAAATTCCACTCAGGATAGAATTCTTGAAATGAAGGTAATGGAATTTTTTATGAAAGTTTATGGA
TATAGAGGTAAACATTTGGGTGGATCAAGGAAACCGGACGGAGCAATTTATACTGTCGGATCTCCTATTG
ATTACGGTGTGATCGTGGATACTAAAGCTTATAGCGGAGGTTATAATCTGCCAATTGGCCAAGCAGATGA
AATGCAAGATTATGTCGAAGAAAATCAAACACGAAACAAACATATCAACCCTAATGAATGGTGGAAAGTC
TATCCATCTTCTGTAACGGAATTTAAGTTTTTA
